Addgene plasmid #185422: KBB11
Purpose: Full-length KAP60/SRP1
Depositing lab: Ken Belanger & Laura Davis. Depositing organization: Duke University. Publication: Genetic and physical interactions between Srp1p and nuclear pore complex proteins Nup1p and Nup2p. Belanger KD, Kenna MA, Wei S, Davis LI. J Cell Biol. 1994 Aug;126(3):619-30. doi: 10.1083/jcb.126.3.619. PubMed 8045927.
Backbone
  Vector backbone: pRS314
  Vector type: Yeast Expression
  Selectable markers: TRP1
Growth in bacteria
  Bacterial resistance: Ampicillin, 100 μg/mL
  Growth temperature: 37°C
  Growth strain: DH5alpha
  Copy number: High Copy
Gene/Insert
  Gene/Insert name: KAP60
  Species: S. cerevisiae (budding yeast)
  Promoter: endogenous
  Cloning method: Restriction Enzyme; 5′ cloning site unknown (unknown if destroyed)
Terms and licenses: Academic/Nonprofit Terms; Industry Terms: Not Available to Industry
Depositor comments: Please note: KAP60/SRP1 is in the opposite orientation of other plasmids in the deposit making it downstream of the T3 promoter as opposed to downstream of T7 promoter.
How to cite: KBB11 was a gift from Ken Belanger & Laura Davis (Addgene plasmid # 185422 ; http://n2t.net/addgene:185422 ; RRID:Addgene_185422)
