[The description below was written by a language model from this plasmid's Addgene catalogue record and pLannotate feature annotations shown in this document.]
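Description:
KBB11 is a yeast–E. coli shuttle plasmid built on the pRS314 backbone and carrying the full-length Saccharomyces cerevisiae KAP60 gene, also known as SRP1. In yeast it is maintained through a CEN6/ARS element, which gives stable, low-copy centromeric propagation, and it is selected by complementation of tryptophan auxotrophy with the TRP1 marker under its own promoter. In bacteria it replicates from a high-copy ColE1/pUC-type origin and is selected with ampicillin through the β-lactamase gene. An f1 origin from the pBluescript-derived portion of the backbone is also present, along with remnants of the lacZα/lac promoter region that flank the cloning site.

The insert sits within the split pBluescript multiple cloning site, between the T7 and T3 phage promoters. The annotated SRP1 coding sequence of about 1.6 kb lies on the minus strand, with several hundred base pairs of unannotated flanking sequence on either side. This fits the catalogue statement that expression is driven by the endogenous promoter rather than a heterologous yeast promoter. The depositors note that the gene is oriented opposite to other plasmids in the same deposit, placing it downstream of the T3 promoter rather than T7, which agrees with the feature table. No epitope tags or reporters are annotated, and the 5′ cloning site is recorded as unknown.

SRP1/Kap60 is the yeast importin α, the adapter that binds nuclear localization signals and works with importin β in nuclear protein import. A centromeric plasmid expressing it from native regulatory sequences is suited to near-physiological expression, such as complementation or genetic interaction studies. The associated work concerns interactions between Srp1p and the nucleoporins Nup1p and Nup2p.
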