Features (pLannotate 1.2.2; 20 found; start..end, strand, type, name):
    137..186     +  misc_feature   bom (fragment): basis of mobility region from pBR322
    324..471     +  promoter       TRP1 promoter: S. cerevisiae TRP1
    472..1146    +  CDS            TRP1: phosphoribosylanthranilate isomerase, required for tryptophan biosynthesis; S. cerevisiae TRP1; yeast auxotrophic marker
   1197..1248    +  misc_feature   bom (fragment): basis of mobility region from pBR322
   1276..1704    -  rep_origin     f1 ori (sequence partly withheld): f1 bacteriophage origin of replication; arrow indicates direction of (+) strand synthesis
   1708..1865    -  CDS            lacZα (fragment): LacZα fragment of β-galactosidase; lacZ fragment
   1868..1886    +  promoter       T7 promoter: promoter for bacteriophage T7 RNA polymerase
   1895..1935    +  misc_feature   MCS (fragment): pBluescript multiple cloning site
   2252..3877    -  CDS            SRP1: IMA1_YEAST - Also known as KAP60. Experimental evidence at protein level: Swiss-Prot protein existence level 1. Functions in nuclear protein import as an adapter protein for importin beta nuclear receptors (PubMed:10913188). Binds specifically and directly to substrates containing either a simple or bipartite NLS motif (PubMed:10745017). Promotes docking of import substrates to the nuclear envelope (PubMed:8521485). Together with importin beta KAP95, mediates nuclear import of transcription factor GCN4 (PubMed:14648200). Together with tethering factor STS1, targets the proteasome to the nucleu
   4327..4389    +  misc_feature   MCS (fragment): pBluescript multiple cloning site
   4401..4419    -  promoter       T3 promoter: promoter for bacteriophage T3 RNA polymerase
   4464..4480    -  protein_bind   lac operator: The lac repressor binds to the lac operator to inhibit transcription in E. coli. This inhibition can be relieved by adding lactose or isopropyl-β-D-thiogalactopyranoside (IPTG). lac repressor encoded by lacI
   4488..4518    -  promoter       lac promoter: promoter for the E. coli lac operon
   4533..4554    -  protein_bind   CAP binding site: CAP binding activates transcription in the presence of cAMP. E. coli catabolite activator protein
   4567..4659    -  CDS            lacI (fragment): lac repressor; lacI; The lac repressor binds to the lac operator to inhibit transcription in E. coli. This inhibition can be relieved by adding lactose or isopropyl-β-D-thiogalactopyranoside (IPTG).
   4842..5430    -  rep_origin     ori: high-copy-number ColE1/pMB1/pBR322/pUC origin of replication
   5601..6461    -  CDS            AmpR: β-lactamase; bla; confers resistance to ampicillin, carbenicillin, and related antibiotics
   6462..6566    -  promoter       AmpR promoter: bla
   6603..7106    +  misc_feature   CEN/ARS: S. cerevisiae CEN6 centromere fused to an autonomously replicating sequence
   7174..35      +  CDS            rop (fragment) (across the origin): Rop protein, which maintains plasmids at low copy number; rop
>Addgene plasmid #185422 | KBB11 | addgene full sequence | sequence record 367559 | Addgene NGS Result
TCGCGCGTTTCGGTGATGACGGTGAAAACCTCTGACACATGCAGCTCCCGGAGACGGTCACAGCTTGTCT
GTAAGCGGATGCCGGGAGCAGACAAGCCCGTCAGGGCGCGTCAGCGGGTGTTGGCGGGTGTCGGGGCTGG
CTTAACTATGCGGCATCAGAGCAGATTGTACTGAGAGTGCACCATAGATCACGACATTACTATATATATA
ATATAGGAAGCATTTAATAGAACAGCATCGTAATATATGTGTACTTTGCAGTTATGACGCCAGATGGCAG
TAGTGGAAGATATTCTTTATTGAAAAATAGCTTGTCACCTTACGTACAATCTTGATCCGGAGCTTTTCTT
TTTTTGCCGATTAAGAATTAATTCGGTCGAAAAAAGAAAAGGAGAGGGCCAAGAGGGAGGGCATTGGTGA
CTATTGAGCACGTGAGTATACGTGATTAAGCACACAAAGGCAGCTTGGAGTATGTCTGTTATTAATTTCA
CAGGTAGTTCTGGTCCATTGGTGAAAGTTTGCGGCTTGCAGAGCACAGAGGCCGCAGAATGTGCTCTAGA
TTCCGATGCTGACTTGCTGGGTATTATATGTGTGCCCAATAGAAAGAGAACAATTGACCCGGTTATTGCA
AGGAAAATTTCAAGTCTTGTAAAAGCATATAAAAATAGTTCAGGCACTCCGAAATACTTGGTTGGCGTGT
TTCGTAATCAACCTAAGGAGGATGTTTTGGCTCTGGTCAATGATTACGGCATTGATATCGTCCAACTGCA
TGGAGATGAGTCGTGGCAAGAATACCAAGAGTTCCTCGGTTTGCCAGTTATTAAAAGACTCGTATTTCCA
AAAGACTGCAACATACTACTCAGTGCAGCTTCACAGAAACCTCATTCGTTTATTCCCTTGTTTGATTCAG
AAGCAGGTGGGACAGGTGAACTTTTGGATTGGAACTCGATTTCTGACTGGGTTGGAAGGCAAGAGAGCCC
CGAAAGCTTACATTTTATGTTAGCTGGTGGACTGACGCCAGAAAATGTTGGTGATGCGCTTAGATTAAAT
GGCGTTATTGGTGTTGATGTAAGCGGAGGTGTGGAGACAAATGGTGTAAAAGACTCTAACAAAATAGCAA
ATTTCGTCAAAAATGCTAAGAAATAGGTTATTACTGAGTAGTATTTATTTAAGTATTGTTTGTGCACTTG
CCGATCTATGCGGTGTGAAATACCGCACAGATGCGTAAGGAGAAAATACCGCATCAGGAAATTGTAAGCG
TTAATATTTTGTTAAAATTCGCGTTAAATTTTTGTTAAATCAGCTCATTTTTTAACCAATAGGCCGAAAT
CGGCAAAATCCCTTATAAATCAAAAGAATAGACCGAGATAGGGT
[37 nt withheld, positions 1375-1411]
AAAGAACGTGGACTCCAACGTCAAAGG
[49 nt withheld, positions 1439-1487]
T
[91 nt withheld, positions 1489-1579]
G
[124 nt withheld, positions 1581-1704]
CCATTCGCCATTCAGGCTGCGCAACTGTTGGGAAGGGCGATCGGTGCGGGCCTCTTCGCTATTACGCCAG
CTGGCGAAAGGGGGATGTGCTGCAAGGCGATTAAGTTGGGTAACGCCAGGGTTTTCCCAGTCACGACGTT
GTAAAACGACGGCCAGTGAATTGTAATACGACTCACTATAGGGCGAATTGGAGCTCCACCGCGGTGGCGG
CCGCTCTAGAACTAGTGGATCTTTCAGCTGTGGATATTCTTACTTTTTTCTTGTGTCTTTCCAATTTTTT
TCTTATTTTTGGCGTCTTCCGCAAAATAGATTAAAAAACCCAGCAATACATATATAACAACTATAGAACA
AGTCAACTTCTATAAAAGGGAAAAACCCCAGAGAAAGAGAATACTGTACGAACTAGTACATGAAAATACT
ATTGTGCGAATTAAAAGATTAGAATTTCTTATATACATTAAAAGAAAAACTTAAAAATAATGGATCAGAT
AATGAAGATTTATCTGAATAAACTTATTTAGTTGATCTTTTTCTTCACATTCAGTTAGTTAAAATTGAAT
TGTTGGTTGACATTAGAACCAAAGCCGAAAGTATTACCGGCATTTTGTGGAGCCATAGTTTCGTCTACGG
CGTCTTCTTCTTCACCAAAGTAGGTTTCAATGATTTTGTATGCTTTTTCATAAATCTTGTCATTTTCATT
TTGTTGACAGTTGAAAATCTTTTCCATACCACCAGCCTTTTCGATAAAATCGGCATTTTCATTGATATTC
AAACCACGAGCTTCTTTGTCAGCTTCACCCATCTTTAAAATATTTTCAAGAGCATCTAAGGTAACTTCAA
TTATTCTGTTGTCAGCAATTTCTAGCAAATCACACAATGGTTTTATACACCCTTGAGATACTAAATATCT
TATGATATCTGGTCTTTGTAAACCACCTGAAGAGGCATTGGAAATAGCCCAACAAGCTTCTTTTTTAGTT
TTATATTCTGCAACTTCCAAAAGTTTAACTAATGGAGGAATCAAGTTCGCGTCAATTACCGCTTGAATTT
GTTCAGTATTACCAGCCGTAATATTGGAAATGGTCCAACACGCTTCTTTCTTGATATTTTCTTTTGGAGA
GCTTAGCAGAAGTCTTAACGCAGGTAAGACACCAGCATTTATAACGACCTGAGTCTGTAAGTCATTACCA
GTGACTATATTACCTACAGCTCTTAAAGCAGGAGTCTGGACTAAAGTCGATTCATGGCTCAGTAATTCAA
CAAGTCTTTTAGGAATTCTAACATCGATCACTGCTTGAATAGCTTCTTGTGGTCCGTCAGATAGATAAGA
GATAGCCCAACAAGCATCAACTAAAGTTTCAGTGTCCATCGAATAGATTAATTTCGCTAAGGTTGGCAAC
GCTTGTGAGACCACTGACCAATCTGGTTGTGGTTTTTTACCCCTGCATAAATTGGATAAAGTCCACGTAG
CGGTCCTGATCAAAGATGGTTTATTGGAGTTAAAAAGACCCAAAATTGGCTCCATGGCATTACATTGTAA
AACGTAGTCTCTGTAGTCAGTTGAATCACCTGCAACGTTACCTAAGGCCCAAATGGCTTGTTCTTTAACT
TCAACGGAGCCGGTATATAATAGTTGAATGAAAAGAGGTACAGCGTCAGCATCAACAACCACTTTTGTTT
GAGCAGATGTACCTGATGCAATGTTAGTCAAAGCCCAAGCAGCCTCCAATTGTAACATTTCAGGTTGGTT
TTCACGCATAAATTCTACTAATCTTGGAACAACACCGGCTTGAATGACGACATCAATTGGAGGGCGGTGT
TCTCTAGACAAAATTTGTCTAAACTTAACAGTAGCACTCAATTGCTCTTGCATATCATCAGAGTTAAGTT
GCTGAGTCATTTGTGGTAGTTCTTGCTGCAACTGGCTGTAAAATTGTTGGTCCGCAGAAACGGAGCTCTC
ATCTTCTTCATCAGAATCAGCGCCATCAGTTGGGGGAATAAAGTTTCTTCTTTTGGCCAAAGCTTCATCT
CTTTTTGCTTTTCTTAATTCGACCTGTTGTGTATCTCTACGACGACGAAGTTCATCTGCAGAGAATCTGC
CTTTATTCTTAAAGTTTGTTCGTCTATATTCGGGAACGAACTTGCTCGTGGAAGAATCTGTACCATTATC
CATATTTATTAATTTGTTATGTAGAAGGGAAGGTATATCAAGTGAACAAAAAACAAAATAGAAAGATCGT
TCTATAAAATAACGATGTAACTTCAATTAAGTGGGAAATGTTTCAGTCTTAACAAAATAAAGCCTGAAGA
TGTGAGTGTAAAAGGAGGCTTATAGTTGGTCCTGTTCCTTATTCCGTCAGTGAATGCGGGTTTTCCTTAC
CTTACAAGTCGCTTCTTGAGCAGAATATGATTAATCACTAAATTCGTATCTGAACCGTTTCCTTCCTAGT
CCTTCCCCATCAACTCTTGAAGAAAAAAGAAAAGAAGAAAATTCGTTAATGGTGATGTAATCTCTTTTGC
GCTTCGAGGAAAAATGGACAAGTATCACTTAGATAGTTCGACTGGCAAACTCTTCGGTGCATTGGAATTG
ATTACTATTGAATTAATTCGGTCGATTAAGTTGGGCTGCAGGAATTCGATATCAAGCTTATCGATACCGT
CGACCTCGAGGGGGGGCCCGGTACCAGCTTTTGTTCCCTTTAGTGAGGGTTAATTTCGAGCTTGGCGTAA
TCATGGTCATAGCTGTTTCCTGTGTGAAATTGTTATCCGCTCACAATTCCACACAACATACGAGCCGGAA
GCATAAAGTGTAAAGCCTGGGGTGCCTAATGAGTGAGCTAACTCACATTAATTGCGTTGCGCTCACTGCC
CGCTTTCCAGTCGGGAAACCTGTCGTGCCAGCTGCATTAATGAATCGGCCAACGCGCGGGGAGAGGCGGT
TTGCGTATTGGGCGCTCTTCCGCTTCCTCGCTCACTGACTCGCTGCGCTCGGTCGTTCGGCTGCGGCGAG
CGGTATCAGCTCACTCAAAGGCGGTAATACGGTTATCCACAGAATCAGGGGATAACGCAGGAAAGAACAT
GTGAGCAAAAGGCCAGCAAAAGGCCAGGAACCGTAAAAAGGCCGCGTTGCTGGCGTTTTTCCATAGGCTC
CGCCCCCCTGACGAGCATCACAAAAATCGACGCTCAAGTCAGAGGTGGCGAAACCCGACAGGACTATAAA
GATACCAGGCGTTTCCCCCTGGAAGCTCCCTCGTGCGCTCTCCTGTTCCGACCCTGCCGCTTACCGGATA
CCTGTCCGCCTTTCTCCCTTCGGGAAGCGTGGCGCTTTCTCATAGCTCACGCTGTAGGTATCTCAGTTCG
GTGTAGGTCGTTCGCTCCAAGCTGGGCTGTGTGCACGAACCCCCCGTTCAGCCCGACCGCTGCGCCTTAT
CCGGTAACTATCGTCTTGAGTCCAACCCGGTAAGACACGACTTATCGCCACTGGCAGCAGCCACTGGTAA
CAGGATTAGCAGAGCGAGGTATGTAGGCGGTGCTACAGAGTTCTTGAAGTGGTGGCCTAACTACGGCTAC
ACTAGAAGAACAGTATTTGGTATCTGCGCTCTGCTGAAGCCAGTTACCTTCGGAAAAAGAGTTGGTAGCT
CTTGATCCGGCAAACAAACCACCGCTGGTAGCGGTGGTTTTTTTGTTTGCAAGCAGCAGATTACGCGCAG
AAAAAAAGGATCTCAAGAAGATCCTTTGATCTTTTCTACGGGGTCTGACGCTCAGTGGAACGAAAACTCA
CGTTAAGGGATTTTGGTCATGAGATTATCAAAAAGGATCTTCACCTAGATCCTTTTAAATTAAAAATGAA
GTTTTAAATCAATCTAAAGTATATATGAGTAAACTTGGTCTGACAGTTACCAATGCTTAATCAGTGAGGC
ACCTATCTCAGCGATCTGTCTATTTCGTTCATCCATAGTTGCCTGACTCCCCGTCGTGTAGATAACTACG
ATACGGGAGGGCTTACCATCTGGCCCCAGTGCTGCAATGATACCGCGAGACCCACGCTCACCGGCTCCAG
ATTTATCAGCAATAAACCAGCCAGCCGGAAGGGCCGAGCGCAGAAGTGGTCCTGCAACTTTATCCGCCTC
CATCCAGTCTATTAATTGTTGCCGGGAAGCTAGAGTAAGTAGTTCGCCAGTTAATAGTTTGCGCAACGTT
GTTGCCATTGCTACAGGCATCGTGGTGTCACGCTCGTCGTTTGGTATGGCTTCATTCAGCTCCGGTTCCC
AACGATCAAGGCGAGTTACATGATCCCCCATGTTGTGCAAAAAAGCGGTTAGCTCCTTCGGTCCTCCGAT
CGTTGTCAGAAGTAAGTTGGCCGCAGTGTTATCACTCATGGTTATGGCAGCACTGCATAATTCTCTTACT
GTCATGCCATCCGTAAGATGCTTTTCTGTGACTGGTGAGTACTCAACCAAGTCATTCTGAGAATAGTGTA
TGCGGCGACCGAGTTGCTCTTGCCCGGCGTCAATACGGGATAATACCGCGCCACATAGCAGAACTTTAAA
AGTGCTCATCATTGGAAAACGTTCTTCGGGGCGAAAACTCTCAAGGATCTTACCGCTGTTGAGATCCAGT
TCGATGTAACCCACTCGTGCACCCAACTGATCTTCAGCATCTTTTACTTTCACCAGCGTTTCTGGGTGAG
CAAAAACAGGAAGGCAAAATGCCGCAAAAAAGGGAATAAGGGCGACACGGAAATGTTGAATACTCATACT
CTTCCTTTTTCAATATTATTGAAGCATTTATCAGGGTTATTGTCTCATGAGCGGATACATATTTGAATGT
ATTTAGAAAAATAAACAAATAGGGGTTCCGCGCACATTTCCCCGAAAAGTGCCACCTGGGTCCTTTTCAT
CACGTGCTATAAAAATAATTATAATTTAAATTTTTTAATATAAATATATAAATTAAAAATAGAAAGTAAA
AAAAGAAATTAAAGAAAAAATAGTTTTTGTTTTCCGAAGATGTAAAAGACTCTAGGGGGATCGCCAACAA
ATACTACCTTTTATCTTGCTCTTCCTGCTCTCAGGTATTAATGCCGAATTGTTTCATCTTGTCTGTGTAG
AAGACCACACACGAAAATCCTGTGATTTTACATTTTACTTATCGTTAATCGAATGTATATCTATTTAATC
TGCTTTTCTTGTCTAATAAATATATATGTAAAGTACGCTTTTTGTTGAAATTTTTTAAACCTTTGTTTAT
TTTTTTTTCTTCATTCCGTAACTCTTCTACCTTCTTTATTTACTTTCTAAAATCCAAATACAAAACATAA
AAATAAATAAACACAGAGTAAATTCCCAAATTATTCCATCATTAAAAGATACGAGGCGCGTGTAAGTTAC
AGGCAAGCGATCCGTCTAAGAAACCATTATTATCATGACATTAACCTATAAAAATAGGCGTATCACGAGG
CCCTTTCGTC
